>Addgene plasmid #75518 | PRKACA gRNA (BRDN0001148333) | addgene full sequence | sequence record 184040 | Addgene Assembled Sequence
CCCGGGTGCAAAGATGGATAAAGTTTTAAACAGAGAGGAATCTTTGCAGCTAATGGACCTTCTAGGTCTT
GAAAGGAGTGGGAATTGGCTCCGGTGCCCGTCAGTGGGCAGAGCGCACATCGCCCACAGTCCCCGAGAAG
TTGGGGGGAGGGGTCGGCAATTGATCCGGTGCCTAGAGAAGGTGGCGCGGGGTAAACTGGGAAAGTGATG
TCGTGTACTGGCTCCGCCTTTTTCCCGAGGGTGGGGGAGAACCGTATATAAGTGCAGTAGTCGCCGTGAA
CGTTCTTTTTCGCAACGGGTTTGCCGCCAGAACACAGGTAAGTGCCGTGTGTGGTTCCCGCGGGCCTGGC
CTCTTTACGGGTTATGGCCCTTGCGTGCCTTGAATTACTTCCACCTGGCTGCAGTACGTGATTCTTGATC
CCGAGCTTCGGGTTGGAAGTGGGTGGGAGAGTTCGAGGCCTTGCGCTTAAGGAGCCCCTTCGCCTCGTGC
TTGAGTTGAGGCCTGGCCTGGGCGCTGGGGCCGCCGCGTGCGAATCTGGTGGCACCTTCGCGCCTGTCTC
GCTGCTTTCGATAAGTCTCTAGCCATTTAAAATTTTTGATGACCTGCTGCGACGCTTTTTTTCTGGCAAG
ATAGTCTTGTAAATGCGGGCCAAGATCTGCACACTGGTATTTCGGTTTTTGGGGCCGCGGGCGGCGACGG
GGCCCGTGCGTCCCAGCGCACATGTTCGGCGAGGCGGGGCCTGCGAGCGCGGCCACCGAGAATCGGACGG
GGGTAGTCTCAAGCTGGCCGGCCTGCTCTGGTGCCTGGCCTCGCGCCGCCGTGTATCGCCCCGCCCTGGG
CGGCAAGGCTGGCCCGGTCGGCACCAGTTGCGTGAGCGGAAAGATGGCCGCTTCCCGGCCCTGCTGCAGG
GAGCTCAAAATGGAGGACGCGGCGCTCGGGAGAGCGGGCGGGTGAGTCACCCACACAAAGGAAAAGGGCC
TTTCCGTCCTCAGCCGTCGCTTCATGTGACTCCACGGAGTACCGGGCGCCGTCCAGGCACCTCGATTAGT
TCTCGAGCTTTTGGAGTACGTCGTCTTTAGGTTGGGGGGAGGGGTTTTATGCGATGGAGTTTCCCCACAC
TGAGTGGGTGGAGACTGAAGTTAGGCCAGCTTGGCACTTGATGTAATTCTCCTTGGAATTTGCCCTTTTT
GAGTTTGGATCTTGGTTCATTCTCAAGCCTCAGACAGTGGTTCAAAGTTTTTTTCTTCCATTTCAGGTGT
CGTGACGTACGGCCACCATGACCGAGTACAAGCCCACGGTGCGCCTCGCCACCCGCGACGACGTCCCCAG
GGCCGTACGCACCCTCGCCGCCGCGTTCGCCGACTACCCCGCCACGCGCCACACCGTCGATCCGGACCGC
CACATCGAGCGGGTCACCGAGCTGCAAGAACTCTTCCTCACGCGCGTCGGGCTCGACATCGGCAAGGTGT
GGGTCGCGGACGACGGCGCCGCCGTGGCGGTCTGGACCACGCCGGAGAGCGTCGAAGCGGGGGCGGTGTT
CGCCGAGATCGGCCCGCGCATGGCCGAGTTGAGCGGTTCCCGGCTGGCCGCGCAGCAACAGATGGAAGGC
CTCCTGGCGCCGCACCGGCCCAAGGAGCCCGCGTGGTTCCTGGCCACCGTCGGAGTCTCGCCCGACCACC
AGGGCAAGGGTCTGGGCAGCGCCGTCGTGCTCCCCGGAGTGGAGGCGGCCGAGCGCGCCGGGGTGCCCGC
CTTCCTGGAGACCTCCGCGCCCCGCAACCTCCCCTTCTACGAGCGGCTCGGCTTCACCGTCACCGCCGAC
GTCGAGGTGCCCGAAGGACCGCGCACCTGGTGCATGACCCGCAAGCCCGGTGCCTGAACGCGTTAAGTCG
ACAATCAACCTCTGGATTACAAAATTTGTGAAAGATTGACTGGTATTCTTAACTATGTTGCTCCTTTTAC
GCTATGTGGATACGCTGCTTTAATGCCTTTGTATCATGCTATTGCTTCCCGTATGGCTTTCATTTTCTCC
TCCTTGTATAAATCCTGGTTGCTGTCTCTTTATGAGGAGTTGTGGCCCGTTGTCAGGCAACGTGGCGTGG
TGTGCACTGTGTTTGCTGACGCAACCCCCACTGGTTGGGGCATTGCCACCACCTGTCAGCTCCTTTCCGG
GACTTTCGCTTTCCCCCTCCCTATTGCCACGGCGGAACTCATCGCCGCCTGCCTTGCCCGCTGCTGGACA
GGGGCTCGGCTGTTGGGCACTGACAATTCCGTGGTGTTGTCGGGGAAATCATCGTCCTTTCCTTGGCTGC
TCGCCTGTGTTGCCACCTGGATTCTGCGCGGGACGTCCTTCTGCTACGTCCCTTCGGCCCTCAATCCAGC
GGACCTTCCTTCCCGCGGCCTGCTGCCGGCTCTGCGGCCTCTTCCGCGTCTTCGCCTTCGCCCTCAGACG
AGTCGGATCTCCCTTTGGGCCGCCTCCCCGCGTCGACTTTAAGACCAATGACTTACAAGGCAGCTGTAGA
TCTTAGCCACTTTTTAAAAGAAAAGGGGGGACTGGAAGGGCTAATTCACTCCCAACGAAGACAAGATCTG
CTTTTTGCTTGTACTGGGTCTCTCTGGTTAGACCAGATCTGAGCCTGGGAGCTCTCTGGCTAACTAGGGA
ACCCACTGCTTAAGCCTCAATAAAGCTTGCCTTGAGTGCTTCAAGTAGTGTGTGCCCGTCTGTTGTGTGA
CTCTGGTAACTAGAGATCCCTCAGACCCTTTTAGTCAGTGTGGAAAATCTCTAGCAGTACGTATAGTAGT
TCATGTCATCTTATTATTCAGTATTTATAACTTGCAAAGAAATGAATATCAGAGAGTGAGAGGAACTTGT
TTATTGCAGCTTATAATGGTTACAAATAAAGCAATAGCATCACAAATTTCACAAATAAAGCATTTTTTTC
ACTGCATTCTAGTTGTGGTTTGTCCAAACTCATCAATGTATCTTATCATGTCTGGCTCTAGCTATCCCGC
CCCTAACTCCGCCCATCCCGCCCCTAACTCCGCCCAGTTCCGCCCATTCTCCGCCCCATGGCTGACTAAT
TTTTTTTATTTATGCAGAGGCCGAGGCCGCCTCGGCCTCTGAGCTATTCCAGAAGTAGTGAGGAGGCTTT
TTTGGAGGCCTAGGGACGTACCCAATTCGCCCTATAGTGAGTCGTATTACGCGCGCTCACTGGCCGTCGT
TTTACAACGTCGTGACTGGGAAAACCCTGGCGTTACCCAACTTAATCGCCTTGCAGCACATCCCCCTTTC
GCCAGCTGGCGTAATAGCGAAGAGGCCCGCACCGATCGCCCTTCCCAACAGTTGCGCAGCCTGAATGGCG
AATGGG
[124 nt withheld, positions 3367-3490]
C
[91 nt withheld, positions 3492-3582]
A
[49 nt withheld, positions 3584-3632]
CCTTTGACGTTGGAGTCCACGTTCTTT
[37 nt withheld, positions 3660-3696]
ACCCTATCTCGGTCTATTCTTTTGATTTATAAGGGATTTTGCCGATTTCGGCCTATTGGTTAAAAAATGA
GCTGATTTAACAAAAATTTAACGCGAATTTTAACAAAATATTAACGCTTACAATTTAGGTGGCACTTTTC
GGGGAAATGTGCGCGGAACCCCTATTTGTTTATTTTTCTAAATACATTCAAATATGTATCCGCTCATGAG
ACAATAACCCTGATAAATGCTTCAATAATATTGAAAAAGGAAGAGTATGAGTATTCAACATTTCCGTGTC
GCCCTTATTCCCTTTTTTGCGGCATTTTGCCTTCCTGTTTTTGCTCACCCAGAAACGCTGGTGAAAGTAA
AAGATGCTGAAGATCAGTTGGGTGCACGAGTGGGTTACATCGAACTGGATCTCAACAGCGGTAAGATCCT
TGAGAGTTTTCGCCCCGAAGAACGTTTTCCAATGATGAGCACTTTTAAAGTTCTGCTATGTGGCGCGGTA
TTATCCCGTATTGACGCCGGGCAAGAGCAACTCGGTCGCCGCATACACTATTCTCAGAATGACTTGGTTG
AGTACTCACCAGTCACAGAAAAGCATCTTACGGATGGCATGACAGTAAGAGAATTATGCAGTGCTGCCAT
AACCATGAGTGATAACACTGCGGCCAACTTACTTCTGACAACGATCGGAGGACCGAAGGAGCTAACCGCT
TTTTTGCACAACATGGGGGATCATGTAACTCGCCTTGATCGTTGGGAACCGGAGCTGAATGAAGCCATAC
CAAACGACGAGCGTGACACCACGATGCCTGTAGCAATGGCAACAACGTTGCGCAAACTATTAACTGGCGA
ACTACTTACTCTAGCTTCCCGGCAACAATTAATAGACTGGATGGAGGCGGATAAAGTTGCAGGACCACTT
CTGCGCTCGGCCCTTCCGGCTGGCTGGTTTATTGCTGATAAATCTGGAGCCGGTGAGCGTGGGTCTCGCG
GTATCATTGCAGCACTGGGGCCAGATGGTAAGCCCTCCCGTATCGTAGTTATCTACACGACGGGGAGTCA
GGCAACTATGGATGAACGAAATAGACAGATCGCTGAGATAGGTGCCTCACTGATTAAGCATTGGTAACTG
TCAGACCAAGTTTACTCATATATACTTTAGATTGATTTAAAACTTCATTTTTAATTTAAAAGGATCTAGG
TGAAGATCCTTTTTGATAATCTCATGACCAAAATCCCTTAACGTGAGTTTTCGTTCCACTGAGCGTCAGA
CCCCGTAGAAAAGATCAAAGGATCTTCTTGAGATCCTTTTTTTCTGCGCGTAATCTGCTGCTTGCAAACA
AAAAAACCACCGCTACCAGCGGTGGTTTGTTTGCCGGATCAAGAGCTACCAACTCTTTTTCCGAAGGTAA
CTGGCTTCAGCAGAGCGCAGATACCAAATACTGTTCTTCTAGTGTAGCCGTAGTTAGGCCACCACTTCAA
GAACTCTGTAGCACCGCCTACATACCTCGCTCTGCTAATCCTGTTACCAGTGGCTGCTGCCAGTGGCGAT
AAGTCGTGTCTTACCGGGTTGGACTCAAGACGATAGTTACCGGATAAGGCGCAGCGGTCGGGCTGAACGG
GGGGTTCGTGCACACAGCCCAGCTTGGAGCGAACGACCTACACCGAACTGAGATACCTACAGCGTGAGCT
ATGAGAAAGCGCCACGCTTCCCGAAGGGAGAAAGGCGGACAGGTATCCGGTAAGCGGCAGGGTCGGAACA
GGAGAGCGCACGAGGGAGCTTCCAGGGGGAAACGCCTGGTATCTTTATAGTCCTGTCGGGTTTCGCCACC
TCTGACTTGAGCGTCGATTTTTGTGATGCTCGTCAGGGGGGCGGAGCCTATGGAAAAACGCCAGCAACGC
GGCCTTTTTACGGTTCCTGGCCTTTTGCTGGCCTTTTGCTCACATGTTCTTTCCTGCGTTATCCCCTGAT
TCTGTGGATAACCGTATTACCGCCTTTGAGTGAGCTGATACCGCTCGCCGCAGCCGAACGACCGAGCGCA
GCGAGTCAGTGAGCGAGGAAGCGGAAGAGCGCCCAATACGCAAACCGCCTCTCCCCGCGCGTTGGCCGAT
TCATTAATGCAGCTGGCACGACAGGTTTCCCGACTGGAAAGCGGGCAGTGAGCGCAACGCAATTAATGTG
AGTTAGCTCACTCATTAGGCACCCCAGGCTTTACACTTTATGCTTCCGGCTCGTATGTTGTGTGGAATTG
TGAGCGGATAACAATTTCACACAGGAAACAGCTATGACCATGATTACGCCAAGCGCGCAATTAACCCTCA
CTAAAGGGAACAAAAGCTGGAGCTGCAAGCTTAATGTAGTCTTATGCAATACTCTTGTAGTCTTGCAACA
TGGTAACGATGAGTTAGCAACATGCCTTACAAGGAGAGAAAAAGCACCGTGCATGCCGATTGGTGGAAGT
AAGGTGGTACGATCGTGCCTTATTAGGAAGGCAACAGACGGGTCTGACATGGATTGGACGAACCACTGAA
TTGCCGCATTGCAGAGATATTGTATTTAAGTGCCTAGCTCGATACATAAACGGGTCTCTCTGGTTAGACC
AGATCTGAGCCTGGGAGCTCTCTGGCTAACTAGGGAACCCACTGCTTAAGCCTCAATAAAGCTTGCCTTG
AGTGCTTCAAGTAGTGTGTGCCCGTCTGTTGTGTGACTCTGGTAACTAGAGATCCCTCAGACCCTTTTAG
TCAGTGTGGAAAATCTCTAGCAGTGGCGCCCGAACAGGGACTTGAAAGCGAAAGGGAAACCAGAGGAGCT
CTCTCGACGCAGGACTCGGCTTGCTGAAGCGCGCACGGCAAGAGGCGAGGGGCGGCGACTGGTGAGTACG
CCAAAAATTTTGACTAGCGGAGGCTAGAAGGAGAGAGATGGGTGCGAGAGCGTCAGTATTAAGCGGGGGA
GAATTAGATCGCGATGGGAAAAAATTCGGTTAAGGCCAGGGGGAAAGAAAAAATATAAATTAAAACATAT
AGTATGGGCAAGCAGGGAGCTAGAACGATTCGCAGTTAATCCTGGCCTGTTAGAAACATCAGAAGGCTGT
AGACAAATACTGGGACAGCTACAACCATCCCTTCAGACAGGATCAGAAGAACTTAGATCATTATATAATA
CAGTAGCAACCCTCTATTGTGTGCATCAAAGGATAGAGATAAAAGACACCAAGGAAGCTTTAGACAAGAT
AGAGGAAGAGCAAAACAAAAGTAAGACCACCGCACAGCAAGCGGCCGCTGATCTTCAGACCTGGAGGAGG
AGATATGAGGGACAATTGGAGAAGTGAATTATATAAATATAAAGTAGTAAAAATTGAACCATTAGGAGTA
GCACCCACCAAGGCAAAGAGAAGAGTGGTGCAGAGAGAAAAAAGAGCAGTGGGAATAGGAGCTTTGTTCC
TTGGGTTCTTGGGAGCAGCAGGAAGCACTATGGGCGCAGCGTCAATGACGCTGACGGTACAGGCCAGACA
ATTATTGTCTGGTATAGTGCAGCAGCAGAACAATTTGCTGAGGGCTATTGAGGCGCAACAGCATCTGTTG
CAACTCACAGTCTGGGGCATCAAGCAGCTCCAGGCAAGAATCCTGGCTGTGGAAAGATACCTAAAGGATC
AACAGCTCCTGGGGATTTGGGGTTGCTCTGGAAAACTCATTTGCACCACTGCTGTGCCTTGGAATGCTAG
TTGGAGTAATAAATCTCTGGAACAGATTTGGAATCACACGACCTGGATGGAGTGGGACAGAGAAATTAAC
AATTACACAAGCTTAATACACTCCTTAATTGAAGAATCGCAAAACCAGCAAGAAAAGAATGAACAAGAAT
TATTGGAATTAGATAAATGGGCAAGTTTGTGGAATTGGTTTAACATAACAAATTGGCTGTGGTATATAAA
ATTATTCATAATGATAGTAGGAGGCTTGGTAGGTTTAAGAATAGTTTTTGCTGTACTTTCTATAGTGAAT
AGAGTTAGGCAGGGATATTCACCATTATCGTTTCAGACCCACCTCCCAACCCCGAGGGGACCCAGAGAGG
GCCTATTTCCCATGATTCCTTCATATTTGCATATACGATACAAGGCTGTTAGAGAGATAATTAGAATTAA
TTTGACTGTAAACACAAAGATATTAGTACAAAATACGTGACGTAGAAAGTAATAATTTCTTGGGTAGTTT
GCAGTTTTAAAATTATGTTTTAAAATGGACTATCATATGCTTACCGTAACTTGAAAGTATTTCGATTTCT
TGGCTTTATATATCTTGTGGAAAGGACGAAACACCGTTCATAGATAAGAACCCCCAGTTTTAGAGCTAGA
AATAGCAAGTTAAAATAAGGCTAGTCCGTTATCAACTTGAAAAAGTGGCACCGAGTCGGTGCTTTTTTAA
GCTTGGCGTAACTAGATCTTGAGACAAATGGCAGTATTCATCCACAATTTTAAAAGAAAAGGGGGGATTG
GGGGGTACAGTGCAGGGGAAAGAATAGTAGACATAATAGCAACAGACATACAAACTAAAGAATTACAAAA
ACAAATTACAAAAATTCAAAATTTTCGGGTTTATTACAGGGACAGCAGAGATCCACTTTGGCGCCGGCTC
GAGGGGG
Features (pLannotate 1.2.2; 29 found; start..end, strand, type, name):
     14..80      +  CDS            small t antigen (fragment): SV40 (simian virus 40) small t antigen
    106..317     +  promoter       EF-1α core promoter: core promoter for human elongation factor EF-1α
    318..1256    +  intron         EF-1α intron A: intron upstream of the start codon of human EF-1α
   1278..1877    +  CDS            PuroR (fragment): puromycin N-acetyltransferase; pac from Streptomyces; confers resistance to puromycin
   1893..2481    +  misc_feature   WPRE: woodchuck hepatitis virus posttranscriptional regulatory element
   2532..2551    +  misc_feature   cPPT/CTS (fragment): central polypurine tract and central termination sequence of HIV-1
   2553..2786    +  LTR            3' LTR (ΔU3): self-inactivating 3' long terminal repeat (LTR) from HIV-1
   2864..2985    +  polyA_signal   SV40 poly(A) signal: SV40 polyadenylation signal
   3025..3160    +  rep_origin     SV40 ori: SV40 origin of replication
   3181..3199    -  promoter       T7 promoter: promoter for bacteriophage T7 RNA polymerase
   3207..3362    +  CDS            lacZα (fragment): LacZα fragment of β-galactosidase; lacZ fragment
   3367..3795    +  rep_origin     f1 ori (sequence partly withheld): f1 bacteriophage origin of replication; arrow indicates direction of (+) strand synthesis
   3848..3952    +  promoter       AmpR promoter: bla
   3953..4813    +  CDS            AmpR: β-lactamase; bla; confers resistance to ampicillin, carbenicillin, and related antibiotics
   4984..5572    +  rep_origin     ori: high-copy-number ColE1/pMB1/pBR322/pUC origin of replication
   5755..5847    +  CDS            lacI (fragment): lac repressor; lacI; The lac repressor binds to the lac operator to inhibit transcription in E. coli. This inhibition can be relieved by adding lactose or isopropyl-β-D-thiogalactopyranoside (IPTG).
   5860..5881    +  protein_bind   CAP binding site: CAP binding activates transcription in the presence of cAMP. E. coli catabolite activator protein
   5896..5926    +  promoter       lac promoter: promoter for the E. coli lac operon
   5934..5950    +  protein_bind   lac operator: The lac repressor binds to the lac operator to inhibit transcription in E. coli. This inhibition can be relieved by adding lactose or isopropyl-β-D-thiogalactopyranoside (IPTG). lac repressor encoded by lacI
   5995..6013    +  promoter       T3 promoter: promoter for bacteriophage T3 RNA polymerase
   6041..6267    +  promoter       RSV promoter: Rous sarcoma virus enhancer/promoter
   6268..6448    +  LTR            5' LTR (truncated): truncated 5' long terminal repeat (LTR) from HIV-1
   6495..6620    +  misc_feature   HIV-1 Ψ: packaging signal of human immunodeficiency virus type 1
   6604..6967    +  CDS            HIV-1 gag (fragment): gag protein from human immunodeficiency virus 1; gag
   7113..7346    +  misc_feature   RRE: The Rev response element (RRE) of HIV-1 allows for Rev-dependent mRNA export from the nucleus to the cytoplasm.
   7723..7749    +  CDS            Rev (fragment): human immunodeficiency virus 1 (HIV-1) Rev protein; rev; enhances nuclear export of unspliced and incompletely spliced viral mRNAs
   7753..7993    +  promoter       U6 promoter: RNA polymerase III promoter for human U6 snRNA
   8023..8098    +  misc_RNA       gRNA scaffold: guide RNA scaffold for the Streptococcus pyogenes CRISPR/Cas9 system
   8154..8271    +  misc_feature   cPPT/CTS: central polypurine tract and central termination sequence of HIV-1
