[The description below was written by a language model from this plasmid's Addgene catalogue record and pLannotate feature annotations shown in this document.]
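Description:
PRKACA gRNA (BRDN0001148333) is a third-generation lentiviral CRISPR guide plasmid built on the lentiGuide-Puro backbone and designed to target human PRKACA, the gene encoding the catalytic alpha subunit of cAMP-dependent protein kinase. It is maintained in E. coli as a high-copy plasmid through a ColE1/pUC-type origin and selected with ampicillin via the β-lactamase gene. An f1 origin, an SV40 origin and small lac and phage-promoter remnants from the backbone are also annotated.

The viral transfer cassette begins with an RSV promoter fused to a truncated HIV-1 5' LTR, which allows Tat-independent production of the genomic RNA. It continues with the Ψ packaging signal (overlapping a gag fragment) and the Rev response element for Rev-dependent nuclear export. The cassette ends in a self-inactivating ΔU3 3' LTR followed by an SV40 polyadenylation signal.

Within these boundaries, a human U6 RNA polymerase III promoter drives the PRKACA-specific spacer joined to the Streptococcus pyogenes Cas9 guide RNA scaffold. A cPPT/CTS element, which aids nuclear import of the provirus, lies downstream of the guide unit. A separate EF-1α core promoter with its intron A then expresses puromycin N-acetyltransferase, with a WPRE enhancing transcript expression, so that transduced mammalian cells can be selected with puromycin.

The plasmid does not encode Cas9, so it must be paired with a separate Cas9 vector or used in cells that already express the nuclease. The guide was designed against several PRKACA reference transcripts and belongs to a human kinome guide collection, making it suited to knockout of PRKACA in individual or library-style loss-of-function experiments.
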