Addgene plasmid #75518: PRKACA gRNA (BRDN0001148333)
Purpose: 3rd generation lentiviral gRNA plasmid targeting human PRKACA
Depositing lab: John Doench & David Root. Depositing organization: Broad Institute. Publication: Optimized sgRNA design to maximize activity and minimize off-target effects of CRISPR-Cas9. Doench JG, Fusi N, Sullender M, Hegde M, Vaimberg EW, Donovan KF, Smith I, Tothova Z, Wilen C, Orchard R, Virgin HW, Listgarten J, Root DE. Nat Biotechnol. 2016 Jan 18. doi: 10.1038/nbt.3437. PubMed 26780180.
Backbone
  Vector backbone: lentiGuide-Puro
  Backbone manufacturer: Zhang Lab (Addgene plasmid # 52963)
  Vector type: Mammalian Expression, Lentiviral, CRISPR
  Selectable markers: Puromycin
Growth in bacteria
  Bacterial resistance: Ampicillin, 100 μg/mL
  Growth temperature: 37°C
  Growth strain: DH5alpha
  Copy number: High Copy
Gene/Insert
  Gene/Insert name: PRKACA (alt names: PRKACA; NM_001304349.1)
  gRNA/shRNA sequence: TTCATAGATAAGAACCCCCA
  Species: H. sapiens (human)
  Entrez Gene: PRKACA (a.k.a. CAFD1, PKACA, PPNAD4)
  Promoter: hU6
  Cloning method: Unknown
  Sequencing primers: 5′ U6-F; 3′ pS2-R
Terms and licenses: Academic/Nonprofit Terms; Industry Terms: Not Available to Industry
Depositor comments: The gRNA was designed to target the following Genbank reference sequence(s): NM_001304349.1,NM_002730.3,NM_207518.2. Note that this plasmid does NOT contain Cas9. It should be used in conjunction with lentiCas9-Blast (Addgene #52962) or otherwise with cell lines already expressing Cas9. Browse the full kinome gRNA library at http://www.addgene.org/pooled-library/broadgpp-human-kinome/ or visit http://www.broadinstitute.org/rnai/public/ for detailed protocols and information.
How to cite: PRKACA gRNA (BRDN0001148333) was a gift from John Doench & David Root (Addgene plasmid # 75518 ; http://n2t.net/addgene:75518 ; RRID:Addgene_75518)
