>Addgene plasmid #75518 | PRKACA gRNA (BRDN0001148333) | depositor partial sequence | sequence record 142978 | Target Sequence
TTCATAGATAAGAACCCCCA
