>Addgene plasmid #75518 | PRKACA gRNA (BRDN0001148333) | addgene partial sequence | sequence record 184039 | hU6-F
AGAAAGTAATAATTTCTTGGGTAGTTTGCAGTTTTAAAATTATGTTTTAAAATGGACTATCATATGCTTA
CCGTAACTTGAAAGTATTTCGATTTCTTGGCTTTATATATCTTGTGGAAAGGACGAAACACCGTTCATAG
ATAAGAACCCCCAGTTTTAGAGCTAGAAATAGCAAGTTAAAATAAGGCTAGTCCGTTATCAACTTGAAAA
AGTGGCACCGAGTCGGTGCTTTTTTAAGCTTGGCGTAACTAGATCTTGAGACAAATGGCAGTATTCATCC
ACAATTTTAAAAGAAAAGGGGGGATTGGGGGGTACAGTGCAGGGGAAAGAATAGTAGACATAATAGCAAC
AGACATACAAACTAAAGAATTACAAAAACAAATTACAAAAATTCAAAATTTTCGGGTTTATTACAGGGAC
AGCAGAGATCCACTTTGGCGCCGGCTCGAGGGGGCCCGGGTGCAAAGATGGATAAAGTTTTAAACAGAGA
GGAATCTTTGCAGCTAATGGACCTTCTAGGTCTTGAAAGGAGTGGGAATTGGCTCCGGTGCCCGTCAGTG
GGCAGAGCGC
